>Addgene plasmid #177719 | pAT-WT-HA-GFP11 | addgene full sequence | sequence record 352636 | Addgene NGS Result
CCCATGGCTGACTAATTTTTTTTATTTATGCAGAGGCCGAGGCCGCCTCTGCCTCTGAGCTATTCCAGAA
GTAGTGAGGAGGCTTTTTTGGAGGCCTAGGCTTTTGCAAAAAGCTCGATTCTTCTGACACTAGCGCCACC
ATGAAGAAGCCCGAACTCACCGCTACCAGCGTTGAAAAATTTCTCATCGAGAAGTTCGACAGTGTGAGCG
ACCTGATGCAGTTGTCGGAGGGCGAAGAGAGCCGAGCCTTCAGCTTCGATGTCGGCGGACGCGGCTATGT
ACTGCGGGTGAATAGCTGCGCTGATGGCTTCTACAAAGACCGCTACGTGTACCGCCACTTCGCCAGCGCT
GCACTACCCATCCCCGAAGTGTTGGACATCGGCGAGTTCAGCGAGAGCCTGACATACTGCATCAGTAGAC
GCGCCCAAGGCGTTACTCTCCAAGACCTCCCCGAAACAGAGCTGCCTGCTGTGTTACAGCCTGTCGCCGA
AGCTATGGATGCTATTGCCGCCGCCGACCTCAGTCAAACCAGCGGCTTCGGCCCATTCGGGCCCCAAGGC
ATCGGCCAGTACACAACCTGGCGGGATTTCATTTGCGCCATTGCTGATCCCCATGTCTACCACTGGCAGA
CCGTGATGGACGACACCGTGTCCGCCAGCGTAGCTCAAGCCCTGGACGAACTGATGCTGTGGGCCGAAGA
CTGTCCCGAGGTGCGCCACCTCGTCCATGCCGACTTCGGCAGCAACAACGTCCTGACCGACAACGGCCGC
ATCACCGCCGTAATCGACTGGTCCGAAGCTATGTTCGGGGACAGTCAGTACGAGGTGGCCAACATCTTCT
TCTGGCGGCCCTGGCTGGCTTGCATGGAGCAGCAGACTCGCTACTTCGAGCGCCGGCATCCCGAGCTGGC
CGGCAGCCCTCGTCTGCGAGCCTACATGCTGCGCATCGGCCTGGATCAGCTCTACCAGAGCCTCGTGGAC
GGCAACTTCGACGATGCTGCCTGGGCTCAAGGCCGCTGCGATGCCATCGTCCGCAGCGGGGCCGGCACCG
TCGGTCGCACACAAATCGCTCGCCGGAGCGCAGCCGTATGGACCGACGGCTGCGTCGAGGTGCTGGCCGA
CAGCGGCAACCGCCGGCCCAGTACACGACCGCGCGCTAAGGAGGTAGGTCGAGTTTAAACTCTAGAACCG
GTCATGGCCGCAATAAAATATCTTTATTTTCATTACATCTGTGTGTTGGTTTTTTGTGTGTTCGAACTAG
ATGCTGTCGACCGATGCCCTTGAGAGCCTTCAACCCAGTCAGCTCCTTCCGGTGGGCGCGGGGCATGACT
ATCGTCGCCGCACTTATGACTGTCTTCTTTATCATGCAACTCGTAGGACAGGTGCCGGCAGCGCTCTTCC
GCTTCCTCGCTCACTGACTCGCTGCGCTCGGTCGTTCGGCTGCGGCGAGCGGTATCAGCTCACTCAAAGG
CGGTAATACGGTTATCCACAGAATCAGGGGATAACGCAGGAAAGAACATGTGAGCAAAAGGCCAGCAAAA
GGCCAGGAACCGTAAAAAGGCCGCGTTGCTGGCGTTTTTCCATAGGCTCCGCCCCCCTGACGAGCATCAC
AAAAATCGACGCTCAAGTCAGAGGTGGCGAAACCCGACAGGACTATAAAGATACCAGGCGTTTCCCCCTG
GAAGCTCCCTCGTGCGCTCTCCTGTTCCGACCCTGCCGCTTACCGGATACCTGTCCGCCTTTCTCCCTTC
GGGAAGCGTGGCGCTTTCTCATAGCTCACGCTGTAGGTATCTCAGTTCGGTGTAGGTCGTTCGCTCCAAG
CTGGGCTGTGTGCACGAACCCCCCGTTCAGCCCGACCGCTGCGCCTTATCCGGTAACTATCGTCTTGAGT
CCAACCCGGTAAGACACGACTTATCGCCACTGGCAGCAGCCACTGGTAACAGGATTAGCAGAGCGAGGTA
TGTAGGCGGTGCTACAGAGTTCTTGAAGTGGTGGCCTAACTACGGCTACACTAGAAGAACAGTATTTGGT
ATCTGCGCTCTGCTGAAGCCAGTTACCTTCGGAAAAAGAGTTGGTAGCTCTTGATCCGGCAAACAAACCA
CCGCTGGTAGCGGTGGTTTTTTTGTTTGCAAGCAGCAGATTACGCGCAGAAAAAAAGGATCTCAAGAAGA
TCCTTTGATCTTTTCTACGGGGTCTGACGCTCAGTGGAACGAAAACTCACGTTAAGGGATTTTGGTCATG
AGATTATCAAAAAGGATCTTCACCTAGATCCTTTTAAATTAAAAATGAAGTTTTAAATCAATCTAAAGTA
TATATGAGTAAACTTGGTCTGACAGCGGCCGCAAATGCTAAACCACTGCAGTGGTTACCAGTGCTTGATC
AGTGAGGCACCGATCTCAGCGATCTGCCTATTTCGTTCGTCCATAGTGGCCTGACTCCCCGTCGTGTAGA
TCACTACGATTCGTGAGGGCTTACCATCAGGCCCCAGCGCAGCAATGATGCCGCGAGAGCCGCGTTCACC
GGCCCCCGATTTGTCAGCAATGAACCAGCCAGCAGGGAGGGCCGAGCGAAGAAGTGGTCCTGCTACTTTG
TCCGCCTCCATCCAGTCTATGAGCTGCTGTCGTGATGCTAGAGTAAGAAGTTCGCCAGTGAGTAGTTTCC
GAAGAGTTGTGGCCATTGCTACTGGCATCGTGGTATCACGCTCGTCGTTCGGTATGGCTTCGTTCAACTC
TGGTTCCCAGCGGTCAAGCCGGGTCACATGATCACCCATATTATGAAGAAATGCAGTCAGCTCCTTAGGG
CCTCCGATCGTTGTCAGAAGTAAGTTGGCCGCGGTGTTGTCGCTCATGGTAATGGCAGCACTACACAATT
CTCTTACCGTCATGCCATCCGTAAGATGCTTTTCCGTGACCGGCGAGTACTCAACCAAGTCGTTTTGTGA
GTAGTGTATACGGCGACCAAGCTGCTCTTGCCCGGCGTCTATACGGGACAACACCGCGCCACATAGCAGT
ACTTTGAAAGTGCTCATCATCGGGAATCGTTCTTCGGGGCGGAAAGACTCAAGGATCTTGCCGCTATTGA
GATCCAGTTCGATATAGCCCACTCTTGCACCCAGTTGATCTTCAGCATCTTTTACTTTCACCAGCGTTTC
GGGGTGTGCAAAAACAGGCAAGCAAAATGCCGCAAAGAAGGGAATGAGTGCGACACGAAAATGTTGGATG
CTCATACTCGTCCTTTTTCAATATTATTGAAGCATTTATCAGGGTTACTAGTACGTCTCTCAAGGATAAG
TAAGTAATATTAAGGTACGGGAGGTATTGGACAGGCCGCAATAAAATATCTTTATTTTCATTACATCTGT
GTGTTGGTTTTTTGTGTGAATCGATAGTACTAACATACGCTCTCCATCAAAACAAAACGAAACAAAACAA
ACTAGCAAAATAGGCTGTCCCCAGTGCAAGTGCAGGTGCCAGAACATTTCTCTGGCCTAACTGGCCTCAA
TATTGGCCATTAGCCATATTATTCATTGGTTATATAGCATAAATCAATATTGGCTATTGGCCATTGCATA
CGTTGTATCTATATCATAATATGTACATTTATATTGGCTCATGTCCAATATGACCGCCATGTTGGCATTG
ATTATTGACTAGTTATTAATAGTAATCAATTACGGGGTCATTAGTTCATAGCCCATATATGGAGTTCCGC
GTTACATAACTTACGGTAAATGGCCCGCCTGGCTGACCGCCCAACGACCCCCGCCCATTGACGTCAATAA
TGACGTATGTTCCCATAGTAACGCCAATAGGGACTTTCCATTGACGTCAATGGGTGGAGTATTTACGGTA
AACTGCCCACTTGGCAGTACATCAAGTGTATCATATGCCAAGTCCGCCCCCTATTGACGTCAATGACGGT
AAATGGCCCGCCTGGCATTATGCCCAGTACATGACCTTACGGGACTTTCCTACTTGGCAGTACATCTACG
TATTAGTCATCGCTATTACCATGGTGATGCGGTTTTGGCAGTACACCAATGGGCGTGGATAGCGGTTTGA
CTCACGGGGATTTCCAAGTCTCCACCCCATTGACGTCAATGGGAGTTTGTTTTGGCACCAAAATCAACGG
GACTTTCCAAAATGTCGTAATAACCCCGCCCCGTTGACGCAAATGGGCGGTAGGCGTGTACGGTGGGAGG
TCTATATAAGCAGAGCTCGTTTAGTGAACCGTCAGATCACTAGAAGCTTCGATGCCGTCTTCTGTCTCGT
GGGGCATCCTCCTGCTGGCAGGCCTGTGCTGCCTGGTCCCTGTCTCCCTGGCTGAG
[1059 nt withheld, positions 4327-5385]
GCCATACCCATGTCTATCCCCCCCGAGGTCAAGTTCAACAAACCCTTTGTCTTCTTAATGATTGAACAAA
ATACCAAGTCTCCCCTCTTCATGGGAAAAGTGGTGAATCCCACCCAAAAACCCGGGGGATCGGGTGACGG
TCCGGTCGCCACCTACCCATACGATGTTCCAGATTACGCTGGTCGACGGATCGGTGGTGGTTCTGGAGGC
GGTTCTATGAGAGATCATATGGTTTTGCATGAATATGTTAATGCTGCTGGTATTACTTAATAATTCTAGA
GTCGGGGCGGCCGGCCGCTTCGAGCAGACATGATAAGATACATTGATGAGTTTGGACAAACCACAACTAG
AATGCAGTGAAAAAAATGCTTTATTTGTGAAATTTGTGATGCTATTGCTTTATTTGTAACCATTATAAGC
TGCAATAAACAAGTTAACAACAACAATTGCATTCATTTTATGTTTCAGGTTCAGGGGGAGGTGTGGGAGG
TTTTTTAAAGCAAGTAAAACCTCTACAAATGTGGTAAAATCGATAAGGATCCGTTTGCGTATTGGGCGCT
CTTCCGCTGATCTGCGCAGCACCATGGCCTGAAATAACCTCTGAAAGAGGAACTTGGTTAGCTACCTTCT
GAGGCGGAAAGAACCAGCTGTGGAATGTGTGTCAGTTAGGGTGTGGAAAGTCCCCAGGCTCCCCAGCAGG
CAGAAGTATGCAAAGCATGCATCTCAATTAGTCAGCAACCAGGTGTGGAAAGTCCCCAGGCTCCCCAGCA
GGCAGAAGTATGCAAAGCATGCATCTCAATTAGTCAGCAACCATAGTCCCGCCCCTAACTCCGCCCATCC
CGCCCCTAACTCCGCCCAGTTCCGCCCATTCTCCGC
Features (pLannotate 1.2.2; 15 found; start..end, strand, type, name):
    141..1178    +  CDS            HygR: hygromycin B phosphotransferase confers resistance to hygromycin
   1202..1250    +  polyA_signal   poly(A) signal: synthetic polyadenylation signal
   1266..1397    +  CDS            TcR (fragment): tetracycline efflux protein; tet; confers resistance to tetracycline
   1577..2165    -  rep_origin     ori: high-copy-number ColE1/pMB1/pBR322/pUC origin of replication
   2365..3225    -  CDS            AmpR: β-lactamase confers resistance to ampicillin, carbenicillin, and related antibiotics
   3226..3267    -  promoter       AmpR promoter (fragment): bla
   3330..3378    +  polyA_signal   poly(A) signal: synthetic polyadenylation signal
   3392..3483    +  misc_feature   pause site: RNA polymerase II transcriptional pause signal from the human α2 globin gene
   3636..4013    +  enhancer       CMV enhancer: human cytomegalovirus immediate early enhancer
   4015..4214    +  promoter       CMV promoter: human cytomegalovirus (CMV) immediate early promoter
   4252..5505    +  CDS            SERPINA1 (sequence partly withheld): A1AT_HUMAN - Also known as AAT, PI. Experimental evidence at protein level: Swiss-Prot protein existence level 1. [Short peptide from AAT]: reversible chymotrypsin inhibitor. It also inhibits elastase, but not trypsin. Its major physiological function is the protection of the lower respiratory tract against proteolytic destruction by human leukocyte elastase (HLE). From Homo sapiens (Human).
   5539..5565    +  CDS            3xHA (fragment): three tandem HA epitope tags
   5699..5820    -  polyA_signal   SV40 poly(A) signal: SV40 polyadenylation signal
   5846..5977    -  CDS            LT_SV40 (fragment): Experimental evidence at protein level: Swiss-Prot protein existence level 1. Isoform 17kT antigen targets host RBL2 for degradation and promotes cell proliferation. Transactivates host cyclin A promoter through its J domain. From Simian virus 40 (SV40).
   6014..110     +  promoter       SV40 promoter (across the origin): SV40 enhancer and early promoter
