[The description below was written by a language model from this plasmid's Addgene catalogue record and pLannotate feature annotations shown in this document.]
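Description:
pAT-WT-HA-GFP11 is a 6.3 kb mammalian expression plasmid built on the phFluc-WT backbone, carrying wild-type human alpha-1-antitrypsin (SERPINA1, a 1,254 bp coding sequence) fused at its C terminus to an HA epitope tag and GFP11, the eleventh β-strand of GFP. It is propagated in E. coli through a high-copy ColE1/pUC-type origin with ampicillin selection (AmpR, β-lactamase). For selection in mammalian cells, an SV40 enhancer/early promoter drives a hygromycin B phosphotransferase gene that is followed by a synthetic polyadenylation signal. Short annotated fragments of a tetracycline resistance gene and of SV40 large T antigen appear to be backbone remnants rather than functional elements.

The fusion gene is transcribed from the human cytomegalovirus immediate early enhancer and promoter. Upstream of this cassette lie a synthetic poly(A) signal and an RNA polymerase II pause site from the human α2 globin gene, an arrangement commonly used to limit read-through transcription from the rest of the plasmid. The feature table annotates the SERPINA1 open reading frame and a short HA segment (detected as a partial match to a 3xHA feature, consistent with a single HA tag). The GFP11 strand is not separately annotated but, according to the catalogue entry, follows on the C-terminal side. An SV40 poly(A) signal lies downstream of the cassette, although it is annotated on the opposite strand.

Alpha-1-antitrypsin is a secretory serpin that passes through the endoplasmic reticulum, and the record describes it here as an ER protein. GFP11 is non-fluorescent on its own and is normally used in split-GFP complementation, where fluorescence appears only when it meets the GFP1-10 fragment in the same compartment. The HA tag allows antibody-based detection. The associated study concerns ER-misfolded proteins associating with mitochondria, so this construct likely provides the wild-type form of the reporter, though the record does not state that role.
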