Addgene plasmid #177719: pAT-WT-HA-GFP11
Purpose: ER protein alpha-1-antitrypsin (WT) fused to an HA tag and the eleventh β-strand of GFP
Depositing lab: Erik Böttger. Publication: ER-misfolded proteins become sequestered with mitochondria and impair mitochondrial function. Cortes Sanchon A, Santhosh Kumar H, Mantovani M, Osinnii I, Mateos JM, Kaech A, Shcherbakov D, Akbergenov R, Bottger EC. Commun Biol. 2021 Dec 2;4(1):1350. doi: 10.1038/s42003-021-02873-w. PubMed 34857875.
Backbone
  Vector backbone: phFluc-WT
  Backbone manufacturer: Addgene #177714
  Vector type: Mammalian Expression, Bacterial Expression
  Selectable markers: Hygromycin
Growth in bacteria
  Bacterial resistance: Ampicillin, 100 μg/mL
  Growth temperature: 37°C
  Growth strain: DH5alpha
  Copy number: High Copy
Gene/Insert
  Gene/Insert name: alpha-1-antitrypsin (alt name: AT)
  Species: H. sapiens (human)
  Insert size (bp): 1254
  Entrez Gene: SERPINA1 (a.k.a. A1A, A1AT, AAT, PI, PI1, PRO2275, alpha1AT, nNIF)
  Tag / fusion protein: HA (C terminal on insert); GFP11 (C terminal on insert)
Terms and licenses: Academic/Nonprofit Terms; Industry Terms: Not Available to Industry
How to cite: pAT-WT-HA-GFP11 was a gift from Erik Böttger (Addgene plasmid # 177719 ; http://n2t.net/addgene:177719 ; RRID:Addgene_177719)
